>Addgene plasmid #163751 | SOX2-P2A-tagBFP-HDR | addgene full sequence | sequence record 326711 | Addgene NGS Result
GCCCCTGCAGCCGAATTATATTATTTTTGCCAAATAATTTTTAACAAAAGCTCTGAAGTCTTCTTCATTT
AAATTCTTAGATGATACTTCATCTGGAAAATTGTCCCAATTAGTAGCATCACGCTGTGAGTAAGTTCTAA
ACCATTTTTTTATTGTTGTATTATCTCTAATCTTACTACTCGATGAGTTTTCGGTATTATCTCTATTTTT
AACTTGGAGCAGGTTCCATTCATTGTTTTTTTCATCATAGTGAATAAAATCAACTGCTTTAACACTTGTG
CCTGAACACCATATCCATCCGGCGTAATACGACTCACTATAGGGAGAGCGGCCGCCAGATCTTCCGGATG
GCTCGAGTTTTTCAGCAAGATCCGGACAGCGAACTGGAGGGGGGACATGATGGAGACGGAGCTGAAGCCG
CCGGGCCCGCAGCAAACTTCGGGGGGCGGCGGCGGCAACTCCACCGCGGCGGCGGCCGGCGGCAACCAGA
AAAACAGCCCGGACCGCGTCAAGCGGCCCATGAATGCCTTCATGGTGTGGTCCCGCGGGCAGCGGCGCAA
GATGGCCCAGGAGAACCCCAAGATGCACAACTCGGAGATCAGCAAGCGCCTGGGCGCCGAGTGGAAACTT
TTGTCGGAGACGGAGAAGCGGCCGTTCATCGACGAGGCTAAGCGGCTGCGAGCGCTGCACATGAAGGAGC
ACCCGGATTATAAATACCGGCCCCGGCGGAAAACCAAGACGCTCATGAAGAAGGATAAGTACACGCTGCC
CGGCGGGCTGCTGGCCCCCGGCGGCAATAGCATGGCGAGCGGGGTCGGGGTGGGCGCCGGCCTGGGCGCG
GGCGTGAACCAGCGCATGGACAGTTACGCGCACATGAACGGCTGGAGCAACGGCAGCTACAGCATGATGC
AGGACCAGCTGGGCTACCCGCAGCACCCGGGCCTCAATGCGCACGGCGCAGCGCAGATGCAGCCCATGCA
CCGCTACGACGTGAGCGCCCTGCAGTACAACTCCATGACCAGCTCGCAGACCTACATGAACGGCTCGCCC
ACCTACAGCATGTCCTACTCGCAGCAGGGCACCCCTGGCATGGCTCTTGGCTCCATGGGTTCGGTGGTCA
AGTCCGAGGCCAGCTCCAGCCCCCCTGTGGTTACCTCTTCCTCCCACTCCAGGGCGCCCTGCCAGGCCGG
GGACCTCCGGGACATGATCAGCATGTATCTCCCCGGCGCCGAGGTGCCGGAACCCGCCGCCCCCAGCAGA
CTTCACATGTCCCAGCACTACCAGAGCGGCCCGGTGCCCGGCACGGCCATTAACGGCACACTGCCCCTCT
CACACATGGGAAGCGGAGCTACTAACTTCAGCCTGCTGAAGCAGGCTGGAGACGTGGAGGAGAACCCTGG
ACCTAGCGAGCTGATTAAGGAGAACATGCACATGAAGCTGTACATGGAGGGCACCGTGGACAACCATCAC
TTCAAGTGCACATCCGAGGGCGAAGGCAAGCCCTACGAGGGCACCCAGACCATGAGAATCAAGGTGGTCG
AGGGCGGCCCTCTCCCCTTCGCCTTCGACATCCTGGCTACTAGCTTCCTCTACGGCAGCAAGACCTTCAT
CAACCACACCCAGGGCATCCCCGACTTCTTCAAGCAGTCCTTCCCTGAGGGCTTCACATGGGAGAGAGTC
ACCACATACGAAGACGGGGGCGTGCTGACCGCTACCCAGGACACCAGCCTCCAGGACGGCTGCCTCATCT
ACAACGTCAAGATCAGAGGGGTGAACTTCACATCCAACGGCCCTGTGATGCAGAAGAAAACACTCGGCTG
GGAGGCCTTCACCGAGACGCTGTACCCCGCTGACGGCGGCCTGGAAGGCAGAAACGACATGGCCCTGAAG
CTCGTGGGCGGGAGCCATCTGATCGCAAACATCAAGACCACATATAGATCCAAGAAACCCGCTAAGAACC
TCAAGATGCCTGGCGTCTACTATGTGGACTACAGACTGGAAAGAATCAAGGAGGCCAACAACGAGACCTA
CGTCGAGCAGCACGAGGTGGCAGTGGCCAGATACTGCGACCTCCCTAGCAAACTGGGGCACAAGCTTAAT
TAGTAAGGAGAAATTTTCAAAGAAAAACGAGGGAAATGGGAGGGGTGCAAAAGAGGAGAGTAAGAAACAG
CATGGAGAAAACCCGGTACGCTCAAAAAGAAAAAGGAAAAAAAAAAATCCCATCACCCACAGCAAATGAC
AGCTGCAAAAGAGAACACCAATCCCATCCACACTCACGCAAAAACCGCGATGCCGACAAGAAAACTTTTA
TGAGAGAGATCCTGGACTTCTTTTTGGGGGACTATTTTTGTACAGAGAAAACCTGGGGAGGGTGGGGAGG
GCGGGGGAATGGACCTTGTATAGATCTGGAGGAAAGAAAGCTACGAAAAACTTTTTAAAAGTTCTAGTGG
TACGGTAGGAGCTTTGCAGGAAGTTTGCAAAAGTCTTTACCAATAATATTTAGAGCTAGTCTCCAAGCGA
CGAAAAAAATGTTTTAATATTTGCAAGCAACTTTTGTACAGTATTTATCGAGATAAACATGGCAATCAAA
ATGTCCATTGTTTATAAGCTGAGAATTTGCCAATATTTTTCAAGGAGAGGCTTCTTGCTGAATTTTGATT
CTGCAGCTGAAATTTAGGACAGTTGCAAACGTGAAAAGAAGAAAATTATTCAAATTTGGACATTTTAATT
GTTTAAAAATTGTACAAAAGGAAAAAATTAGAATAAGTACTGGCGAACCATCTCTGTGGTCTTGTTTAAA
AAGGGCAAAAGTTTTAGACTGTACTAAATTTTATAACTTACTGTTAAAAGCAAAAATGGCCATGCAGGTT
GACACCGTTGGCCCCCCTCCAGTTCGCTGTCCGGATCTTTCTAGAAGATCTCCTACAATATTCTCAGCTG
CCATGGAAAATCGATGTTCTTCTTTTATTCTCTCAAGATTTTCAGGCTGTATATTAAAACTTATATTAAG
AACTATGCTAACCACCTCATCAGGAACCGTTGTAGGTGGCGTGGGTTTTCTTGGCAATCGACTCTCATGA
AAACTACGAGCTAAATATTCAATATGTTCCTCTTGACCAACTTTATTCTGCATTTTTTTTGAACGAGGTT
TAGAGCAAGCTTCAGGAAACTGAGACAGGAATTTTATTAAAAATTTAAATTTTGAAGAAAGTTCAGGGTT
AATAGCATCCATTTTTTGCTTTGCAAGTTCCTCAGCATTCTTAACAAAAGACGTCTCTTTTGACATGTTT
AAAGTTTAAACCTCCTGTGTGAAATTATTATCCGCTCATAATTCCACACATTATACGAGCCGGAAGCATA
AAGTGTAAAGCCTGGGGTGCCTAATGAGTGAGCTAACTCACATTAATTGCGTTGCGCTCACTGCCAATTG
CTTTCCAGTCGGGAAACCTGTCGTGCCAGCTGCATTAATGAATCGGCCAACGCGCGGGGAGAGGCGGTTT
GCGTATTGGGCGCTCTTCCGCTTCCTCGCTCACTGACTCGCTGCGCTCGGTCGTTCGGCTGCGGCGAGCG
GTATCAGCTCACTCAAAGGCGGTAATACGGTTATCCACAGAATCAGGGGATAACGCAGGAAAGAACATGT
GAGCAAAAGGCCAGCAAAAGGCCAGGAACCGTAAAAAGGCCGCGTTGCTGGCGTTTTTCCATAGGCTCCG
CCCCCCTGACGAGCATCACAAAAATCGACGCTCAAGTCAGAGGTGGCGAAACCCGACAGGACTATAAAGA
TACCAGGCGTTTCCCCCTGGAAGCTCCCTCGTGCGCTCTCCTGTTCCGACCCTGCCGCTTACCGGATACC
TGTCCGCCTTTCTCCCTTCGGGAAGCGTGGCGCTTTCTCATAGCTCACGCTGTAGGTATCTCAGTTCGGT
GTAGGTCGTTCGCTCCAAGCTGGGCTGTGTGCACGAACCCCCCGTTCAGCCCGACCGCTGCGCCTTATCC
GGTAACTATCGTCTTGAGTCCAACCCGGTAAGACACGACTTATCGCCACTGGCAGCAGCCACTGGTAACA
GGATTAGCAGAGCGAGGTATGTAGGCGGTGCTACAGAGTTCTTGAAGTGGTGGCCTAACTACGGCTACAC
TAGAAGAACAGTATTTGGTATCTGCGCTCTGCTGAAGCCAGTTACCTTCGGAAAAAGAGTTGGTAGCTCT
TGATCCGGCAAACAAACCACCGCTGGTAGCGGTGGTTTTTTTGTTTGCAAGCAGCAGATTACGCGCAGAA
AAAAAGGATCTCAAGAAGATCCTTTGATCTTTTCTACGGGGTCTGACGCTCAGTGGAACGAAAACTCACG
TTAAGGGATTTTGGTCATGAGATTATCAAAAAGGATCTTCACCTAGATCCTTTTAAATTAAAAATGAAGT
TTTAAATCAATCTAAAGTATATATGAGTAAACTTGGTCTGACAGTTACCAATGCTTAATCAGTGAGGCAC
CTATCTCAGCGATCTGTCTATTTCGTTCATCCATAGTTGCCTGACTCCCCGTCGTGTAGATAACTACGAT
ACGGGAGGGCTTACCATCTGGCCCCAGTGCTGCAATGATACCGCGAGACCCACGCTCACCGGCTCCAGAT
TTATCAGCAATAAACCAGCCAGCCGGAAGGGCCGAGCGCAGAAGTGGTCCTGCAACTTTATCCGCCTCCA
TCCAGTCTATTAATTGTTGCCGGGAAGCTAGAGTAAGTAGTTCGCCAGTTAATAGTTTGCGCAACGTTGT
TGCCATTGCTACAGGCATCGTGGTGTCACGCTCGTCGTTTGGTATGGCTTCATTCAGCTCCGGTTCCCAA
CGATCAAGGCGAGTTACATGATCCCCCATGTTGTGCAAAAAAGCGGTTAGCTCCTTCGGTCCTCCGATCG
TTGTCAGAAGTAAGTTGGCCGCAGTGTTATCACTCATGGTTATGGCAGCACTGCATAATTCTCTTACTGT
CATGCCATCCGTAAGATGCTTTTCTGTGACTGGTGAGTACTCAACCAAGTCATTCTGAGAATAGTGTATG
CGGCGACCGAGTTGCTCTTGCCCGGCGTCAATACGGGATAATACCGCGCCACATAGCAGAACTTTAAAAG
TGCTCATCATTGGAAAACGTTCTTCGGGGCGAAAACTCTCAAGGATCTTACCGCTGTTGAGATCCAGTTC
GATGTAACCCACTCGTGCACCCAACTGATCTTCAGCATCTTTTACTTTCACCAGCGTTTCTGGGTGAGCA
AAAACAGGAAGGCAAAATGCCGCAAAAAAGGGAATAAGGGCGACACGGAAATGTTGAATACTCATACTCT
TCCTTTTTCAATATTATTGAAGCATTTATCAGGGTTATTGTCTCATGAGCGGATACATATTTGAATGTAT
TTAGAAAAATAAACAAATAGGGGTTCCGCGCACATTTCCCCGAAAAGTGCCACCTGACGTCTAAGAAACC
ATTATTATCATGACATTAACCTATAAAAATAGGCGTATCACGAGGCC
Features (pLannotate 1.2.2; 10 found; start..end, strand, type, name):
    305..323     +  promoter       T7 promoter: promoter for bacteriophage T7 RNA polymerase
    394..1338    +  CDS            SOX2: SOX2_HUMAN - Experimental evidence at protein level: Swiss-Prot protein existence level 1. Transcription factor that forms a trimeric complex with OCT4 on DNA and controls the expression of a number of genes involved in embryonic development such as YES1, FGF4, UTF1 and ZFP206 (By similarity). Binds to the proximal enhancer region of NANOG (By similarity). Critical for early embryogenesis and for embryonic stem cell pluripotency (PubMed:18035408). Downstream SRRT target that mediates the promotion of neural stem cell self-renewal (By similarity). Keeps neural cells undifferentiated by countera
   1405..2102    +  CDS            TagBFP (fragment): monomeric blue fluorescent protein mammalian codon-optimized
   2906..3286    -  CDS            eco47IR (fragment): T2E7_ECOLX - Protein predicted: Swiss-Prot protein existence level 4. Recognizes the double-stranded sequence GGWCC and cleaves after G-1. From Escherichia coli.
   3339..3369    -  promoter       lac UV5 promoter: E. coli lac promoter with an "up" mutation
   3384..3405    -  protein_bind   CAP binding site: CAP binding activates transcription in the presence of cAMP. E. coli catabolite activator protein
   3430..3513    -  CDS            lacI (fragment): lac repressor; lacI; The lac repressor binds to the lac operator to inhibit transcription in E. coli. This inhibition can be relieved by adding lactose or isopropyl-β-D-thiogalactopyranoside (IPTG).
   3696..4284    -  rep_origin     ori: high-copy-number ColE1/pMB1/pBR322/pUC origin of replication
   4455..5315    -  CDS            AmpR: β-lactamase; bla; confers resistance to ampicillin, carbenicillin, and related antibiotics
   5316..5420    -  promoter       AmpR promoter: bla
