[The description below was written by a language model from this plasmid's Addgene catalogue record and pLannotate feature annotations shown in this document.]
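Description:
SOX2-P2A-tagBFP-HDR is a CRISPR homology-directed repair donor plasmid built in the pJET1.2 blunt-end cloning backbone (about 5.5 kb in total), designed to tag the endogenous human SOX2 locus with a blue fluorescent reporter. It is propagated in E. coli as a high-copy plasmid through a ColE1/pUC-type origin and selected with ampicillin via the β-lactamase gene and its native promoter. The insert was placed in the EcoRV site, which was destroyed on cloning. This interrupts the eco47IR lethal gene that pJET1.2 uses for positive selection of recombinants, and a fragment of that gene remains alongside its lac UV5 promoter, CAP site and a short lacI remnant. A backbone T7 promoter lies upstream of the insert.

The roughly 2.8 kb payload carries the human SOX2 coding sequence without its start codon, a deliberate omission intended to prevent expression from randomly integrated copies. No mammalian promoter is annotated. SOX2 is fused at its C terminus to a P2A peptide followed by mammalian codon-optimized tagBFP, so that after correct integration the endogenous SOX2 promoter drives a single transcript from which SOX2 and tagBFP are produced as separate proteins during translation. The SOX2 coding sequence presumably serves as the upstream homology region. About 800 bp of unannotated sequence downstream of tagBFP would be consistent with a 3′ homology arm, although the record does not say so explicitly. According to the depositor, the cassette is flanked by sgRNA target sequences that allow the donor to be linearized inside the cell, and it is meant to be used with a companion guide RNA plasmid. The resulting knock-in lets tagBFP fluorescence report endogenous SOX2 expression, and the associated study concerns enhancer-driven SOX2 overexpression in breast and lung adenocarcinoma.
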