Addgene plasmid #163751: SOX2-P2A-tagBFP-HDR
Purpose: HDR knock-in template for tagging the human endogenous SOX2 gene with a tagBFP fluorescent marker linked by a self-cleaving P2A peptide.
Depositing lab: Jennifer Mitchell. Publication: Epigenetic reprogramming of a distal developmental enhancer cluster drives SOX2 overexpression in breast and lung adenocarcinoma. Abatti LE, Lado-Fernandez P, Huynh L, Collado M, Hoffman MM, Mitchell JA. Nucleic Acids Res. 2023 Sep 22:gkad734. doi: 10.1093/nar/gkad734. PubMed 37738673.
Backbone
  Vector backbone: pJET1.2
  Backbone manufacturer: Thermo Scientific CloneJET
  Backbone size w/o insert (bp): 2974
  Total vector size (bp): 5507
  Vector type: CRISPR, Synthetic Biology
Growth in bacteria
  Bacterial resistance: Ampicillin, 100 μg/mL
  Growth temperature: 37°C
  Growth strain: DH5alpha
  Copy number: High Copy
Gene/Insert
  Gene/Insert name: SOX2 (alt name: ANOP3)
  Species: H. sapiens (human)
  Insert size (bp): 2847
  Mutation: Does not contain start codon to avoid random integration and expression
  Entrez Gene: SOX2 (a.k.a. ANOP3, MCOPS3)
  Tag / fusion protein: P2A-tagBFP (C terminal on insert)
  Cloning method: Restriction Enzyme; 5′ cloning site EcoRV (destroyed during cloning); 3′ cloning site EcoRV (destroyed during cloning)
  Sequencing primers: 5′ CGACTCACTATAGGGAGAGCGGC; 3′ AAGAACATCGATTTTCCATGGCAG
Terms and licenses: Academic/Nonprofit Terms; Industry Terms: Not Available to Industry
Depositor comments: HDR knock-in template for tagging the human endogenous SOX2 gene with tagBFP (402nm/457nm). Contains the SOX2 coding sequence without a start codon to avoid random integration and sequencing. C-terminal P2A-tagBFP tag induces expression of tagBFP together with SOX2, but these two proteins are self-cleaved and separated during translation. SOX2 HDR cassette is surrounded by sgRNA target sequences to allow linearization inside the cell. Use this construct together with Addgene #163752 gRNA.
How to cite: SOX2-P2A-tagBFP-HDR was a gift from Jennifer Mitchell (Addgene plasmid # 163751 ; http://n2t.net/addgene:163751 ; RRID:Addgene_163751)
